Addgene plasmid #123155: pXW109ABS84(RS)
Purpose: Amplified arsenic sensor with double ArsR binding sites. pSB3K3 carrying J109-30arsR-t-ParsR-ABS84-30hrpR-30hrpS-t-PhrpLE-30gfp-t
Depositing lab: Baojun Wang. Depositing organization: University of Edinburgh. Publication: Cascaded amplifying circuits enable ultrasensitive cellular sensors for toxic metals. Wan X, Volpetti F, Petrova E, French C, Maerkl SJ, Wang B. Nat Chem Biol. 2019 May;15(5):540-548. doi: 10.1038/s41589-019-0244-3. Epub 2019 Mar 25. PubMed 30911179.
Backbone
  Vector backbone: pSB3K3
  Backbone size w/o insert (bp): 2750
  Total vector size (bp): 6695
  Vector type: Bacterial Expression, Synthetic Biology
Growth in bacteria
  Bacterial resistance: Kanamycin, 50 μg/mL
  Growth temperature: 37°C
  Growth strain: DH5alpha
  Copy number: Low Copy
Gene/Insert
  Gene/Insert name: J109-30arsR-t-ParsR-ABS84-30hrpR-30hrpS-t-PhrpLE-30gfp-t
  Species: Synthetic
  Insert size (bp): 3945
  Promoter: J109, ParsR-ABS84, PhrpLE
  Cloning method: Restriction Enzyme; 5′ cloning site EcoRI (not destroyed); 3′ cloning site PstI (not destroyed)
  Sequencing primers: 5′ TGCCACCTGACGTCTAAGAA; 3′ ATTACCGCCTTTGAGTGAGC
Terms and licenses: Academic/Nonprofit Terms; Industry Terms: Not Available to Industry
How to cite: pXW109ABS84(RS) was a gift from Baojun Wang (Addgene plasmid # 123155 ; http://n2t.net/addgene:123155 ; RRID:Addgene_123155)
