[The description below was written by a language model from this plasmid's Addgene catalogue record and pLannotate feature annotations shown in this document.]
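Description:
pXW109ABS84(RS) is a bacterial synthetic-biology plasmid built on the BioBrick backbone pSB3K3, encoding a whole-cell arsenic sensor with a built-in transcriptional amplifier. It replicates in E. coli from a p15A origin (catalogued as low copy) and is selected with kanamycin through an aminoglycoside phosphotransferase gene. The roughly 3.9 kb synthetic insert sits between the BioBrick prefix and suffix, with the EcoRI and PstI cloning sites retained. The catalogue gives a total size of 6,695 bp, whereas the sequenced record is 6,614 nt.

The insert comprises three terminator-insulated modules, each closed by an rrnB T1/T7Te double terminator. In the first, the constitutive promoter J109 (annotated as a fragment resembling a J23119-family promoter) drives arsR, the E. coli repressor whose DNA binding is relieved by arsenic oxyions. In the second, the ArsR-regulated promoter ParsR-ABS84, described as carrying double ArsR binding sites, controls hrpR and hrpS. The automated annotation labels these two reading frames as hyfR fragments, which most likely reflects homology among enhancer-binding-type activators rather than their true identity; the catalogue names are the better guide. HrpR and HrpS together activate the hrpL-type promoter, so in the third module PhrpLE drives gfp. That reporter frame is annotated as hfriFP, again probably a best-match call rather than what the depositor intended. The "30" prefix before each gene in the insert name presumably denotes a ribosome binding site, though the record does not define it.

Arsenic therefore derepresses the activator pair, which in turn switches on GFP, amplifying the sensor's output. The construct is intended for highly sensitive fluorescence-based detection of arsenic by engineered bacteria.
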