Features (pLannotate 1.2.2; 19 found; start..end, strand, type, name):
      1..21      +  misc_feature   BioBrick suffix: universal suffix for all parts
    161..976     -  CDS            KanR: aminoglycoside phosphotransferase; aph(3')-Ia; confers resistance to kanamycin in bacteria or G418 (Geneticin®) in eukaryotes
   1303..1329    +  misc_feature   bom (fragment): basis of mobility region from pBR322
   1428..1483    -  rep_origin     RSF ori (fragment): Plasmids containing the RSF 1030 origin of replication can be propagated in E. coli cells that contain additional plasmids with compatible origins.
   1571..2115    -  rep_origin     p15A ori: Plasmids containing the medium-copy-number p15A origin of replication can be propagated in E. coli cells that contain a second plasmid with the ColE1 origin.
   2281..2526    -  CDS            bla(M) (fragment): β-lactamase lacking the signal sequence; bla(M); allows cytosolic expression of β-lactamase
   2605..2648    -  terminator     bacterial terminator: putative bacterial transcription terminator
   2651..2672    +  misc_feature   BioBrick prefix: BioBrick prefix for parts that do not start with "ATG"
   2676..2695    +  promoter       J23119(SpeI) promoter (fragment): bacterial promoter (Registry of Standard Biological Parts BBa J23119) modified to end with an SpeI site
   2737..3087    +  CDS            arsR: ARSR_ECOLI - Also known as arsE. Protein inferred from homology: Swiss-Prot protein existence level 3. Transcriptional repressor for the arsEFG operon. ArsE is a trans-acting regulatory protein which controls its own expression. The repressive effect of ArsE is alleviated by oxyions of +III oxidation state of arsenic, antimony, and bismuth, as well as arsenate (As(V)) (By similarity). From Escherichia coli (strain K12).
   3153..3224    +  terminator     rrnB T1 terminator: transcription terminator T1 from the E. coli rrnB gene
   3240..3267    +  terminator     T7Te terminator: phage T7 early transcription terminator
   3569..4192    +  CDS            hyfR (fragment): HYFR_ECOLI - Experimental evidence at protein level: Swiss-Prot protein existence level 1. A transcriptional activator of its own operon; when overexpressed operon expression is strongly enhanced by low pH (under pH 6.0), strongly inhibited by O(2) but only weakly stimulated by fumarate (PubMed:12426353, PubMed:14702328). Expression in situ is very weak (PubMed:12426353, PubMed:14702328). From Escherichia coli (strain K12).
   4532..5182    +  CDS            hyfR (fragment): HYFR_ECOLI - Experimental evidence at protein level: Swiss-Prot protein existence level 1. A transcriptional activator of its own operon; when overexpressed operon expression is strongly enhanced by low pH (under pH 6.0), strongly inhibited by O(2) but only weakly stimulated by fumarate (PubMed:12426353, PubMed:14702328). Expression in situ is very weak (PubMed:12426353, PubMed:14702328). From Escherichia coli (strain K12).
   5392..5463    +  terminator     rrnB T1 terminator: transcription terminator T1 from the E. coli rrnB gene
   5479..5506    +  terminator     T7Te terminator: phage T7 early transcription terminator
   5758..6471    +  CDS            hfriFP: hfriFP is a fluorescent protein published in 2013, derived from Herbaspirillum frisingense.
   6494..6565    +  terminator     rrnB T1 terminator: transcription terminator T1 from the E. coli rrnB gene
   6581..6608    +  terminator     T7Te terminator: phage T7 early transcription terminator
>Addgene plasmid #123155 | pXW109ABS84(RS) | addgene full sequence | sequence record 240627 | Addgene NGS Result
TACTAGTAGCGGCCGCTGCAGGCTTCCTCGCTCACTGACTCGCTGCGCTCGGTCGTTCGGCTGCGGCGAG
CGGTATCAGCTCACTCAAAGGCGGTAATCTCGAGTCCCGTCAAGTCAGCGTAATGCTCTGCCAGTGTTAC
AACCAATTAACCAATTCTGATTAGAAAAACTCATCGAGCATCAAATGAAACTGCAATTTATTCATATCAG
GATTATCGATACCATATTTTTGAAAAAGCCGTTTCTGTAATGAAGGAGAAAACTCACCGAGGCAGTTCCA
TAGGATGGCAAGATCCTGGTATCGGTCTGCGATTCCGACTCGTCCAACATCAATACAACCTATTAATTTC
CCCTCGTCAAAAATAAGGTTATCAAGTGAGAAATCACCATGAGTGACGACTGAATCCGGTGAGAATGGCA
AAAGCTTATGCATTTCTTTCCAGACTTGTTCAACAGGCCAGCCATTACGCTCGTCATCAAAATCACTCGC
ATCAACCAAACCGTTATTCATTCGTGATTGCGCCTGAGCGAGACGAAATACGCGATCGCTGTTAAAAGGA
CAATTACAAACAGGAATCGAATGCAACCGGCGCAGGAACACTGCCAGCGCATCAACAATATTTTCACCTG
AATCAGGATATTCTTCTAATACCTGGAATGCTGTTTTCCCGGGGATCGCAGTGGTGAGTAACCATGCATC
ATCAGGAGTACGGATAAAATGCTTGATGGTCGGAAGAGGCATAAATTCCGTCAGCCAGTTTAGTCTGACC
ATCTCATCTGTAACATCATTGGCAACGCTACCTTTGCCATGTTTCAGAAACAACTCTGGCGCATCGGGCT
TCCCATACAATCGATAGATTGTCGCACCTGATTGCCCGACATTATCGCGAGCCCATTTATACCCATATAA
ATCAGCATCCATGTTGGAATTTAATCGCGGCCTGGAGCAAGACGTTTCCCGTTGAATATGGCTCATAACA
CCCCTTGTATTACTGTTTATGTAAGCAGACAGTTTTATTGTTCATGATGATATATTTTTATCTTGTGCAA
TGTAACATCAGAGATTTTGAGACACAACGTGGCTTTGTTGAATAAATCGAACTTTTGCTGAGTTGAAGGA
TCAGATCACGCATCTTCCCGACAACGCAGACCGTTCCGTGGCAAAGCAAAAGTTCAAAATCACCAACTGG
TCCACCTACAACAAAGCTCTCATCAACCGTGGCTCCCTCACTTTCTGGCTGGATGATGGGGCGATTCAGG
CCTGGTATGAGTCAGCAACACCTTCTTCACGAGGCAGACCTCAGCGCTAGCGGAGTGTATACTGGCTTAC
TATGTTGGCACTGATGAGGGTGTCAGTGAAGTGCTTCATGTGGCAGGAGAAAAAAGGCTGCACCGGTGCG
TCAGCAGAATATGTGATACAGGATATATTCCGCTTCCTCGCTCACTGACTCGCTACGCTCGGTCGTTCGA
CTGCGGCGAGCGGAAATGGCTTACGAACGGGGCGGAGATTTCCTGGAAGATGCCAGGAAGATACTTAACA
GGGAAGTGAGAGGGCCGCGGCAAAGCCGTTTTTCCATAGGCTCCGCCCCCTGACAAGCATCACGAAATCT
GACGCTCAAATCAGTGGTGGCGAAACCCGACAGGACTATAAAGATACCAGGCGTTTCCCCCTGGCGGCTC
CCTCGTGCGCTCTCCTGTTCCTGCCTTTCGGTTTACCGGTGTCATTCCGCTGTTATGGCCGCGTTTGTCT
CATTCCACGCCTGACACTCAGTTCCGGGTAGGCAGTTCGCTCCAAGCTGGACTGTATGCACGAACCCCCC
GTTCAGTCCGACCGCTGCGCCTTATCCGGTAACTATCGTCTTGAGTCCAACCCGGAAAGACATGCAAAAG
CACCACTGGCAGCAGCCACTGGTAATTGATTTAGAGGAGTTAGTCTTGAAGTCATGCGCCGGTTAAGGCT
AAACTGAAAGGACAAGTTTTGGTGACTGCGCTCCTCCAAGCCAGTTACCTCGGTTCAAAGAGTTGGTAGC
TCAGAGAACCTTCAAAAAACCGCCCTGCAAGGCGGTTTTTTCGTTTTCAGAGCAAGAGATTACGCGCAGA
CCAAAACGATCTCAAGAAGATCATCTTATTAAGGGGTCTGACGCTCAGTGGAACGAAAACTCACGTTAAG
GGATTTTGGTCATGAGATTATCAAAAAGGATCTTCACCTAGATCCTTTTAAATTAAAAATGAAGTTTTAA
ATCAATCTAAAGTATATATGAGTAAACTTGGTCTGACAGTTACCAATGCTTAATCAGTGAGGCACCTATC
TCAGCGATCTGTCTATTTCGTTCATCCATAGTTGCCTGACTCCCCGTCGTGTAGATAACTACGATACGGG
AGGGCTTACCATCTGGCCCCAGTGCTGCAATGATACCGCGAGACCCACGCTCACCGGCTCCAGATTTATC
AGCAATAAACCAGCCAGCCGGAAGGGCCGAGCGCAGAAGTGGTCCTGCAACTTTATCCGCCTCCATCCAG
TCTATTCCATGGTGCCACCTGACGTCTAAGAAACCATTATTATCATGACATTAACCTATAAAAATAGGCG
TATCACGAGGCAGAATTTCAGATAAAAAAAATCCTTAGCTTTCGCTAAGGATGATTTCTGGAATTCGCGG
CCGCTTCTAGAGTTTACAGCTAGCTCAGTCCTAGGGACTGTGCTAGCTACTAGAGATTAAAGAGGAGAAA
TACTAGATGTCATTTCTGTTACCCATCCAATTGTTCAAAATTCTTGCTGATGAAACCCGTCTGGGCATCG
TTTTACTGCTCAGCGAACTGGGAGAGTTATGCGTCTGCGATCTCTGCACTGCTCTCGACCAGTCGCAGCC
CAAGATCTCCCGCCACCTGGCATTGCTGCGTGAAAGCGGGCTATTGCTGGACCGCAAGCAAGGTAAGTGG
GTTCATTACCGCTTATCACCGCATATTCCAGCATGGGCGGCGAAAATTATTGATGAGGCCTGGCGATGTG
AACAGGAAAAGGTTCAGGCGATTGTCCGCAACCTGGCTCGACAAAACTGTTCCGGGGACAGTAAGAACAT
TTGCAGTTAAAAATTTAGCTAAACACACATGAATTTTCAGATGTGTTTTATCCGGGTACTAGAGCCAGGC
ATCAAATAAAACGAAAGGCTCAGTCGAAAGACTGGGCCTTTCGTTTTATCTGTTGTTTGTCGGTGAACGC
TCTCTACTAGAGTCACACTGGCTCACCTTCGGGTGGGCCTTTCTGCGTTTATATACTAGAGCCAACTCAA
AATTCACACCTATTACCTTCCTCTGCACTTACACATTCGTTAAGTCATATATGTTTTTGACTTATCCGCT
TCGAAGAGAGACACTACCTGCAACTATTACCTTCCTCTGCACTTACACATTCGTTAAGTCATATATGTTT
TTGACTTATCCGCTTCTACTAGAGATTAAAGAGGAGAAATACTAGATGAGTACAGGCATCGATAAGGACG
TCCGAGAGTGTTGGGGCGTAACTGCATTATCAGCGGGTCATCAAATTGCAATGAATAGCGCGTTTCTGGA
TATGGACTTGCTGTTGTGCGGGGAAACCGGCACCGGCAAGGACACACTGGCCAACCGCATTCACGAGTTG
TCCAGCAGGTCGGGACCCTTTGTGGGCATGAACTGCGCCGCCATTCCCGAGTCGCTGGCAGAGAGCCAGT
TATTCGGTGTGGTCAACGGTGCATTCACCGGCGTATGCCGGGCTCGCGAGGGCTACATAGAGGCCTCCAG
TGGTGGCACCTTGTACCTGGATGAAATCGACAGCATGCCGTTGAGCCTGCAAGCCAAACTGCTGCGTGTG
TTGGAGAGTCGAGGTATCGAGCGTCTGGGCTCGACCGAATTTATCCCGGTGGATCTGCGGATCATTGCCT
CGGCCCAGCGGCCACTGGATGAACTGGTGGAACAAGGACTTTTCCGTCGCGACCTGTTTTTTCGGCTCAA
CGTGCTGACGCTTCACTTGCCAGCCTTGCGCAAACGTCGTGAACAGATCCTGCCATTGTTCGACCAGTTC
ACCCAGGGTATCGCTGCCGAGTTCGGACGTCCCGCTCCTGCGCTGGACAGCGGGCGTGTGCAGCTGCTGC
TCAGCCACGACTGGCCGGGCAACATCCGCGAATTGAAGTCTGCGGCCAAGCGCTTCGTACTCGGCTTCCC
CTTGCTGGGCGCCGACCCTGTGGAAGCGCTTGACCCTGCCACGGGGCTGCGCACGCAAATGCGCATCATC
GAGAAAATGCTCATCCAGGATGCCTTGAAGCGGCACAGGCACAATTTCGACGCGGTGCTTCAGGAGTTGG
AGTTGCCAAGACGCACCCTGTATCACCGCATGAAGGAACTGGGAGTTGCAGCGCCGATCGCTGCGACGGC
CGGGGTCTAATAAAACGCAGGTGTGGTTATGCTACTAGAGATTAAAGAGGAGAAATACTAGATGAGTCTT
GATGAAAGGTTTGAGGATGATCTGGACGAGGAGCGGGTTCCGAATCTGGGGATAGTTGCCGAAAGTATTT
CGCAACTGGGTATCGACGTGCTGCTATCGGGTGAGACCGGCACGGGCAAAGACACGATTGCCCGACGGAT
TCATGAGATGTCAGGCCGCAAAGGGCGCCTGGTGGCGATGAATTGCGCGGCCATTCCGGAGTCCCTCGCC
GAGAGCGAGTTATTCGGCGTGGTCAGCGGTGCCTACACCGGCGCTGATCGCTCCAGAGTCGGTTATGTCG
AAGCGGCGCAGGGCGGCACGCTGTACCTGGATGAGATCGATAGCATGCCGCTGAGCCTGCAAGCCAAATT
GCTGAGGGTGCTGGAAACCCGAGCGCTTGAACGGCTGGGTTCGACGTCGACGATCAAGCTGGATATCTGC
GTGATCGCCTCCGCCCAATGCTCGCTGGACGACGCCGTCGAGCGGGGGCAGTTTCGTCGCGATCTGTATT
TTCGCCTGAACGTCCTGACACTCAAGCTTCCTCCGCTACGTAACCAGTCTGATCGCATAGTTCCCCTGTT
CACACGTTTTACGGCCGCCGCCGCGAGGGAGCTCGGTGTTCCCGTTCCCGATGTTTGCCCACTGCTGCAC
AAAGTGCTGCTGGGCCACGACTGGCCCGGCAATATCCGTGAGCTCAAGGCGGCAGCCAAACGCCATGTGC
TGGGTTTCCCCTTGCTGGGCGCCGAGCCGCAGGGCGAAGAGCACTTGGCCTGTGGGCTCAAATCGCAATT
GCGAGTGATCGAAAAAGCCCTGATTCAGGAGTCGCTCAAGCGCCACGACAATTGTGTGGATTCGGTAAGC
CTGGAACTGGACGTGCCACGCCGTACGCTCTATCGACGCATCAAAGAATTGCAGATCTAATAACCAGGCA
TCAAATAAAACGAAAGGCTCAGTCGAAAGACTGGGCCTTTCGTTTTATCTGTTGTTTGTCGGTGAACGCT
CTCTACTAGAGTCACACTGGCTCACCTTCGGGTGGGCCTTTCTGCGTTTATATACTAGAGGCCGGATTAT
GTCCGCTGAGTGGGTCACGGTCCCGGATCAGTTCCCTTGCGAAGCTGACCGATGTTTTTGTGCCAAAAGC
TGTTGTGGCAAAAAACGGTTTGCGCAAAGTTTTGTATTACAAAGAATTTCACATTTTAAAATATCTTTAT
AAATCAATCAGTTATTTCTATTTTCAAGCTGGCACGGTTATTGCTATAGGGCTTGTACTACTAGAGATTA
AAGAGGAGAAATACTAGATGCGTAAAGGAGAAGAACTTTTCACTGGAGTTGTCCCAATTCTTGTTGAATT
AGATGGTGATGTTAATGGGCACAAATTTTCTGTCAGTGGAGAGGGTGAAGGTGATGCAACATACGGAAAA
CTTACCCTTAAATTTATTTGCACTACTGGAAAACTACCTGTTCCATGGCCAACACTTGTCACTACTTTCG
GTTATGGTGTTCAATGCTTTGCGAGATACCCAGATCATATGAAACAGCATGACTTTTTCAAGAGTGCCAT
GCCCGAAGGTTATGTACAGGAAAGAACTATATTTTTCAAAGATGACGGGAACTACAAGACACGTGCTGAA
GTCAAGTTTGAAGGTGATACCCTTGTTAATAGAATCGAGTTAAAAGGTATTGATTTTAAAGAAGATGGAA
ACATTCTTGGACACAAATTGGAATACAACTATAACTCACACAATGTATACATCATGGCAGACAAACAAAA
GAATGGAATCAAAGTTAACTTCAAAATTAGACACAACATTGAAGATGGAAGCGTTCAACTAGCAGACCAT
TATCAACAAAATACTCCAATTGGCGATGGCCCTGTCCTTTTACCAGACAACCATTACCTGTCCACACAAT
CTGCCCTTTCGAAAGATCCCAACGAAAAGAGAGACCACATGGTCCTTCTTGAGTTTGTAACAGCTGCTGG
GATTACACATGGCATGGATGAACTATACAAATAATAATACTAGAGCCAGGCATCAAATAAAACGAAAGGC
TCAGTCGAAAGACTGGGCCTTTCGTTTTATCTGTTGTTTGTCGGTGAACGCTCTCTACTAGAGTCACACT
GGCTCACCTTCGGGTGGGCCTTTCTGCGTTTATA
